Addgene plasmid #206798: pRC042
Purpose: J23107.MCP-GAI
Depositing lab: James Carothers. Depositing organization: University of Washington. Publication: Engineering activatable promoters for scalable and multi-input CRISPRa/i circuits. Alba Burbano D, Cardiff RAL, Tickman BI, Kiattisewee C, Maranas CJ, Zalatan JG, Carothers JM. Proc Natl Acad Sci U S A. 2023 Jul 25;120(30):e2220358120. doi: 10.1073/pnas.2220358120. Epub 2023 Jul 18. PubMed 37463216.
Backbone
  Vector backbone: ColE1
Growth in bacteria
  Bacterial resistance: Ampicillin, 100 μg/mL
  Growth temperature: 30°C
  Growth strain: DH5alpha
  Copy number: High Copy
Gene/Insert
  Gene/Insert name: MCP-GAI
  Species: Synthetic
  Promoter: J23107
  Cloning method: Unknown
  Sequencing primers: 5′ n/a
Terms and licenses: Academic/Nonprofit Terms; Industry Terms: Not Available to Industry
How to cite: pRC042 was a gift from James Carothers (Addgene plasmid # 206798 ; http://n2t.net/addgene:206798 ; RRID:Addgene_206798)
