[The description below was written by a language model from this plasmid's Addgene catalogue record and pLannotate feature annotations shown in this document.]
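Description:
pRC042 is a small (about 3.5 kb) high-copy bacterial expression plasmid built on a ColE1/pMB1-type origin of replication and selected with ampicillin through a β-lactamase (AmpR) gene driven by its native bla promoter. It is propagated in standard E. coli cloning strains and is intended for use in bacteria rather than for viral packaging or eukaryotic delivery.

The payload is a synthetic fusion protein, MCP-GAI, expressed from J23107, a member of the Anderson collection of constitutive synthetic E. coli promoters. The feature table supports this arrangement: a fragment matching the bacteriophage MS2 coat protein (MCP) lies directly upstream of, and on the same strand as, a fragment matching Arabidopsis thaliana GAI, a DELLA-family protein in gibberellin signalling. MCP binds a specific MS2 RNA hairpin and is commonly used to recruit protein cargo to scaffold guide RNAs carrying that hairpin. GAI fragments are commonly used as one half of a gibberellin-inducible dimerisation pair. Together with the associated work on activatable promoters and multi-input CRISPRa/i circuits, this suggests the fusion serves as an RNA-tethered, ligand-responsive recruitment module, but the record does not state the partner protein, the inducer or the exact role.

The annotation also reports short fragments matching the lambda O protein, a tetracycline efflux gene and the RSF origin. These are partial hits, probably spacer or residual backbone sequence, and the record gives no evidence that they are functional. The J23107 promoter and any terminators are not annotated in the feature table.
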