Features (pLannotate 1.2.2; 8 found; start..end, strand, type, name):
     20..608     -  rep_origin     ori: high-copy-number ColE1/pMB1/pBR322/pUC origin of replication
    779..1639    -  CDS            AmpR: β-lactamase; bla; confers resistance to ampicillin, carbenicillin, and related antibiotics
   1640..1744    -  promoter       AmpR promoter: bla
   1846..2154    +  CDS            O (fragment): VRPO_LAMBD - Protein inferred from homology: Swiss-Prot protein existence level 3. Necessary for the bidirectional replication of DNA. It interacts with the ori (origin of replication) region of the genome during the initiation of replication. From Escherichia phage lambda (Bacteriophage lambda).
   2253..2600    +  CDS            CAPSD_BPMS2 (fragment): Experimental evidence at protein level: Swiss-Prot protein existence level 1. Acts as a translational repressor of viral replicase synthesis late in infection. This latter function is the result of capsid protein interaction with an RNA hairpin which contains the replicase ribosome-binding site. From Escherichia phage MS2 (Bacteriophage MS2).
   2685..2891    +  CDS            GAI (fragment): GAI_ARATH - Also known as RGA2 From Arabidopsis thaliana (Mouse-ear cress).
   3212..3344    +  CDS            TcR (fragment): tetracycline efflux protein; tet; confers resistance to tetracycline
   3343..3476    -  rep_origin     RSF ori (fragment): Plasmids containing the RSF 1030 origin of replication can be propagated in E. coli cells that contain additional plasmids with compatible origins.
>Addgene plasmid #206798 | pRC042 | addgene full sequence | sequence record 409055 | Addgene NGS Result
AGGCCGCGTTGCTGGCGTTTTTCCATAGGCTCCGCACCCCTGACGAGCATCACAAAAATCGACGCTCAAG
TCAGAGGTGGCGAAACCCGACAGGACTATAAAGATACCAGGCGTTTCCCCCTGGAAGCTCCCTCGTGCGC
TCTCCTGTTCCGACCCTGCCGCTTACCGGATACCTGTCCGCCTTTCTCCCTTCGGGAAGCGTGGCGCTTT
CTCATAGCTCACGCTGTAGGTATCTCAGTTCGGTGTAGGTCGTTCGCTCCAAGCTGGGCTGTGTGCACGA
ACCCCCCGTTCAGCCCGACCGCTGCGCCTTATCCGGTAACTATCGTCTTGAGTCCAACCCGGTAAGACAC
GACTTATCGCCACTGGCAGCAGCCACTGGTAACAGGATTAGCAGAGCGAGGTATGTAGGCGGTGCTACAG
AGTTCTTGAAGTGGTGGCCTAACTACGGCTACACTAGAAGAACAGTATTTGGTATCTGCGCTCTGCTGAA
GCCAGTTACCTTCGGAAAAAGAGTTGGTAGCTCTTGATCCGGCAAACAAACCACCGCTGGTAGCGGTGGT
TTTTTTGTTTGCAAGCAGCAGATTACGCGCAGAAAAAAAGGATCTCAAGAAGATCCTTTGATCTTTTCTA
CGGGGTCTGACGCTCAGTGGAACGAAAACTCACGTTAAGGGATTTTGGTCATGAGATTATCAAAAAGGAT
CTTCACCTAGATCCTTTTAAATTAAAAATGAAGTTTTAAATCAATCTAAAGTATATATGAGTAAACTTGG
TCTGACAGTTACCAATGCTTAATCAGTGAGGCACCTATCTCAGCGATCTGTCTATTTCGTTCATCCATAG
TTGCCTGACTCCCCGTCGTGTAGATAACTACGATACGGGAGGGCTTACCATCTGGCCCCAGTGCTGCAAT
GATACCGCGAGACCCACGCTCACCGGCTCCAGATTTATCAGCAATAAACCAGCCAGCCGGAAGGGCCGAG
CGCAGAAGTGGTCCTGCAACTTTATCCGCCTCCATCCAGTCTATTAATTGTTGCCGGGAAGCTAGAGTAA
GTAGTTCGCCAGTTAATAGTTTGCGCAACGTTGTTGCCATTGCTACAGGCATCGTGGTGTCACGCTCGTC
GTTTGGTATGGCTTCATTCAGCTCCGGTTCCCAACGATCAAGGCGAGTTACATGATCCCCCATGTTGTGC
AAAAAAGCGGTTAGCTCCTTCGGTCCTCCGATCGTTGTCAGAAGTAAGTTGGCCGCAGTGTTATCACTCA
TGGTTATGGCAGCACTGCATAATTCTCTTACTGTCATGCCATCCGTAAGATGCTTTTCTGTGACTGGTGA
GTACTCAACCAAGTCATTCTGAGAATAGTGTATGCGGCGACCGAGTTGCTCTTGCCCGGCGTCAACACGG
GATAATACCGCGCCACATAGCAGAACTTTAAAAGTGCTCATCATTGGAAAACGTTCTTCGGGGCGAAAAC
TCTCAAGGATCTTACCGCTGTTGAGATCCAGTTCGATGTAACCCACTCGTGCACCCAACTGATCTTCAGC
ATCTTTTACTTTCACCAGCGTTTCTGGGTGAGCAAAAACAGGAAGGCAAAATGCCGCAAAAAAGGGAATA
AGGGCGACACGGAAATGTTGAATACTCATACTCTTCCTTTTTCAATATTATTGAAGCATTTATCAGGGTT
ATTGTCTCATGAGCGGATACATATTTGAATGTATTTAGAAAAATAAACAAATAGGGGTTCCGCGCACATT
TCCCCGAAAAGTGCCACCTGACGTCTAAGAAACCATTATTATCATGACATTAACCTATAAAAATAGGCGT
ATCACGAGGCCCTTTCGTCTTCAAGAATTCTGGCGAATCCTCTGACCAGCCAGAAAACGACCTTTCTGTG
GTGAAACCGGATGCTGCAATTCAGAGCGCCAGCAAGTGGGGGACAGCAGAAGACCTGACCGCCGCAGAGT
GGATGTTTGACATGGTGAAGACTATCGCACCATCAGCCAGAAAACCGAATTTTGCTGGGTGGGCTAACGA
TATCCGCCTGATGCGTGAACGTGACGGACGTAACCACCGCGACATGTGTGTGCTGTTCCGCTGGGCATGC
CAGGACAACTTCTGGTCCGGTAACGTGCTGAGCCCGGCCAAGCTTAGCCCGAAAAGTGCCACCTGTGGCA
ATTCCGACGTCTTTACGGCTAGCTCAGCCCTAGGTATTATGCTAGCGAATTCATTAAAGAGGAGAAAGGT
ACCATGGGGCCCGCTTCTAACTTTACTCAGTTCGTTCTCGTCGACAATGGCGGAACTGGCGACGTGACTG
TCGCCCCAAGCAACTTCGCTAACGGGATCGCTGAATGGATCAGCTCTAACTCGCGTTCACAGGCTTACAA
AGTAACCTGTAGCGTTCGTCAGAGCTCTGCGCAGAATCGCAAATACACCATCAAAGTCGAGGTGCCTAAA
GGCGCCTGGCGTTCGTACTTAAATATGGAACTAACCATTCCAATTTTCGCCACGAATTCCGACTGCGAGC
TTATTGTTAAGGCAATGCAAGGTCTCCTAAAAGATGGAAACCCGATTCCCTCAGCAATCGCAGCAAACTC
CGGCATCTACGGTGGCGGAGGTAGCATGAAGCGCGATCATCATCACCACCACCACCAGGATAAAAAGACG
ATGATGATGAATGAGGAAGATGATGGAAACGGGATGGACGAATTGCTGGCAGTGCTGGGATATAAGGTGC
GTTCGTCCGAAATGGCAGATGTTGCTCAGAAATTGGAGCAGTTAGAAGTAATGATGAGTAACGTTCAAGA
AGATGATCTTTCACAGTTAGCGACCGAAACTGTCCACTACAACCCTGCTGAGCTTTACACTTGGTTGGAC
TCCATGCTTACCGATCTTAACTGACGCAAAAAACCCCGCTTCGGCGGGGTTTTTTCGCGGATCCTTACTC
CGTCGACAAGCTTGCGGCCGCACTCGAGGAATTCCGACTCAATTAGTTCAGTCAGTTTCAGGATATTAGT
CATCTCTACATTGATTATGAGTATTCAGAAATTCCTTAAATATTCTGACAAATGCTCTTTCCCTAAACTC
CCCCCATAAAAAAACCCGCCGAAGCGGGTTTTTACGTTATTTGCGGATTAACGATTACTCGTTATCAGAA
CCGCCCAGACCTGCGTTCAGCAGTTCTGCCAGGCTGGCAGATGCGTCTTCCGGAATTGATCCGTCGACCG
ATGCCCTTGAGAGCCTTCAACCCAGTCAGCTCCTTCCGGTGGGCGCGGGGCATGACTATCGTCGCCGCAC
TTATGACTGTCTTCTTTATCATGCAACTCGTAGGACAGGTGCCGGCAGCGCTCTTCCGCTTCCTCGCTCA
CTGACTCGCTGCGCTCGGTCGTTCGGCTGCGGCGAGCGGTATCAGCTCACTCAAAGGCGGTAATACGGTT
ATCCACAGAATCAGGGGATAACGCAGGAAAGAACATGTGAGCAAAAGGCCAGCAAAAGGCCAGGAACCGT
AAAA
